>Addgene plasmid #172181 | pTF101.1gw3 | addgene full sequence | sequence record 343829 | Addgene NGS Result
GCAAGCTAAGCTTCAGGAAACAGCTATGACCATGATTACGCCAAGCTATCAACTTTGTATAGAAAAGTTG
AACGAGAAACGTAAAATGATATAAATATCAATATATTAAATTAGATTTTGCATAAAAAACAGACTACATA
ATACTGTAAAACACAACATATCCAGTCACTATGGTCGACCTGCAGACTGGCTGTGTATAAGGGAGCCTGA
CATTTATATTCCCCAGAACATCAGGTTAATGGCGTTTTTGATGTCATTTTCGCGGTGGCTGAGATCAGCC
ACTTCTTCCCCGATAACGGAGACCGGCACACTGGCCATATCGGTGGTCATCATGCGCCAGCTTTCATCCC
CGATATGCACCACCGGGTAAAGTTCACGGGGGACTTTATCTGACAGCAGACGTGCACTGGCCAGGGGGAT
CACCATCCGTCGCCCGGGCGTGTCAATAATATCACTCTGTACATCCACAAACAGACGATAACGGCTCTCT
CTTTTATAGGTGTAAACCTTAAACTGCATTTCACCAGCCCCTGTTCTCGTCGGCAAAAGAGCCGTTCATT
TCAATAAACCGGGCGACCTCAGCCATCCCTTCCTGATTTTCCGCTTTCCGGCGTTCGGCACGCAGACGAC
GGGCTTCATTCTGCATGGTTGTGCTTACCGAACCGGAGATATTGACATCATATATGCCTTGAGCAACTGA
TAGCTGTCGCTGTCAACTGTCACTGTAATACGCTGCTTCATAGCATACCTCTTTTTGACATACTTCGGGT
ATACATATCAGTATATATTCTTATACCGCAAAAATCAGCGCGCAAATACGCATACTGTTATCTGGCTTTT
AGTAAGCCGGATCCTCTAGATTACGCCCCGCCTGCCACTCATCGCAGTACTGTTGTAATTCATTAAGCAT
TCTGCCGACATGGAAGCCATCACAAACGGCATGATGAACCTGAATCGCCAGCGGCATCAGCACCTTGTCG
CCTTGCGTATAATATTTGCCCATGGTGAAAACGGGGGCGAAGAAGTTGTCCATATTGGCCACGTTTAAAT
CAAAACTGGTGAAACTCACCCAGGGATTGGCTGAGACGAAAAACATATTCTCAATAAACCCTTTAGGGAA
ATAGGCCAGGTTTTCACCGTAACACGCCACATCTTGCGAATATATGTGTAGAAACTGCCGGAAATCGTCG
TGGTATTCACTCCAGAGCGATGAAAACGTTTCAGTTTGCTCATGGAAAACGGTGTAACAAGGGTGAACAC
TATCCCATATCACCAGCTCACCGTCTTTCATTGCCATACGGAATTCCGGATGAGCATTCATCAGGCGGGC
AAGAATGTGAATAAAGGCCGGATAAAACTTGTGCTTATTTTTCTTTACGGTCTTTAAAAAGGCCGTAATA
TCCAGCTGAACGGTCTGGTTATAGGTACATTGAGCAACTGACTGAAATGCCTCAAAATGTTCTTTACGAT
GCCATTGGGATATATCAACGGTGGTATATCCAGTGATTTTTTTCTCCATTTTAGCTTCCTTAGCTCCTGA
AAATCTCGACGGATCCTAACTCAAAATCCACACATTATACGAGCCGGAAGCATAAAGTGTAAAGCCTGGG
GTGCCTAATGCGGCCGCCATAGTGACTGGATATGTTGTGTTTTACAGTATTATGTAGTCTGTTTTTTATG
CAAAATCTAATTTAATATATTGATATTTATATCATTTTACGTTTCTCGTTCAACTTTATTATACATAGTT
GATAATTCACTGGCCGTCGTTTTACAACGTCGTGACTGGGAAAACAAGCTTTCAGCTTGCATGCCTGCAG
GTCGACTCTAGAGGATCCCCGGGTACCGAGCTCGAATTCGTAATCATGTCATAGCTGTTTCCTGTGTGAA
ATTGTTATCCGCTCACAATTCCACACAACATACGAGCCGGAAGCATAAAGTGTAAAGCCTGGGGTGCCTA
ATGAGTGAGCTAACTCACATTAATTGCGTTGCGCTCACTGCCCGCTTTCCAGTCGGGAAACCTGTCGTGC
CAGCTGCATTAATGAATCGGCCAACGCGCGGGGAGAGGCGGTTTGCGTATTGGAGCTTGAGCTTGGATCA
GATTGTCGTTTCCCGCCTTCAGTTTAAACTATCAGTGTTTGACAGGATATATTGGCGGGTAAACCTAAGA
GAAAAGAGCGTTTATTAGAATAATCGGATATTTAAAAGGGCGTGAAAAGGTTTATCCGTTCGTCCATTTG
TATGTGCATGCCAACCACAGGGTTCCCCTCGGGATCAAAGTACTTTAAAGTACTTTAAAGTACTTTAAAG
TACTTTGATCCAACCCCTCCGCTGCTATAGTGCAGTCGGCTTCTGACGTTCAGTGCAGCCGTCTTCTGAA
AACGACATGTCGCACAAGTCCTAAGTTACGCGACAGGCTGCCGCCCTGCCCTTTTCCTGGCGTTTTCTTG
TCGCGTGTTTTAGTCGCATAAAGTAGAATACTTGCGACTAGAACCGGAGACATTACGCCATGAACAAGAG
CGCCGCCGCTGGCCTGCTGGGCTATGCCCGCGTCAGCACCGACGACCAGGACTTGACCAACCAACGGGCC
GAACTGCACGCGGCCGGCTGCACCAAGCTGTTTTCCGAGAAGATCACCGGCACCAGGCGCGACCGCCCGG
AGCTGGCCAGGATGCTTGACCACCTACGCCCTGGCGACGTTGTGACAGTGACCAGGCTAGACCGCCTGGC
CCGCAGCACCCGCGACCTACTGGACATTGCCGAGCGCATCCAGGAGGCCGGCGCGGGCCTGCGTAGCCTG
GCAGAGCCGTGGGCCGACACCACCACGCCGGCCGGCCGCATGGTGTTGACCGTGTTCGCCGGCATTGCCG
AGTTCGAGCGTTCCCTAATCATCGACCGCACCCGGAGCGGGCGCGAGGCCGCCAAGGCCCGAGGCGTGAA
GTTTGGCCCCCGCCCTACCCTCACCCCGGCACAGATCGCGCACGCCCGCGAGCTGATCGACCAGGAAGGC
CGCACCGTGAAAGAGGCGGCTGCACTGCTTGGCGTGCATCGCTCGACCCTGTACCGCGCACTTGAGCGCA
GCGAGGAAGTGACGCCCACCGAGGCCAGGCGGCGCGGTGCCTTCCGTGAGGACGCATTGACCGAGGCCGA
CGCCCTGGCGGCCGCCGAGAATGAACGCCAAGAGGAACAAGCATGAAACCGCACCAGGACGGCCAGGACG
AACCGTTTTTCATTACCGAAGAGATCGAGGCGGAGATGATCGCGGCCGGGTACGTGTTCGAGCCGCCCGC
GCACGTCTCAACCGTGCGGCTGCATGAAATCCTGGCCGGTTTGTCTGATGCCAAGCTGGCGGCCTGGCCG
GCCAGCTTGGCCGCTGAAGAAACCGAGCGCCGCCGTCTAAAAAGGTGATGTGTATTTGAGTAAAACAGCT
TGCGTCATGCGGTCGCTGCGTATATGATGCGATGAGTAAATAAACAAATACGCAAGGGGAACGCATGAAG
GTTATCGCTGTACTTAACCAGAAAGGCGGGTCAGGCAAGACGACCATCGCAACCCATCTAGCCCGCGCCC
TGCAACTCGCCGGGGCCGATGTTCTGTTAGTCGATTCCGATCCCCAGGGCAGTGCCCGCGATTGGGCGGC
CGTGCGGGAAGATCAACCGCTAACCGTTGTCGGCATCGACCGCCCGACGATTGACCGCGACGTGAAGGCC
ATCGGCCGGCGCGACTTCGTAGTGATCGACGGAGCGCCCCAGGCGGCGGACTTGGCTGTGTCCGCGATCA
AGGCAGCCGACTTCGTGCTGATTCCGGTGCAGCCAAGCCCTTACGACATATGGGCCACCGCCGACCTGGT
GGAGCTGGTTAAGCAGCGCATTGAGGTCACGGATGGAAGGCTACAAGCGGCCTTTGTCGTGTCGCGGGCG
ATCAAAGGCACGCGCATCGGCGGTGAGGTTGCCGAGGCGCTGGCCGGGTACGAGCTGCCCATTCTTGAGT
CCCGTATCACGCAGCGCGTGAGCTACCCAGGCACTGCCGCCGCCGGCACAACCGTTCTTGAATCAGAACC
CGAGGGCGACGCTGCCCGCGAGGTCCAGGCGCTGGCCGCTGAAATTAAATCAAAACTCATTTGAGTTAAT
GAGGTAAAGAGAAAATGAGCAAAAGCACAAACACGCTAAGTGCCGGCCGTCCGAGCGCACGCAGCAGCAA
GGCTGCAACGTTGGCCAGCCTGGCAGACACGCCAGCCATGAAGCGGGTCAACTTTCAGTTGCCGGCGGAG
GATCACACCAAGCTGAAGATGTACGCGGTACGCCAAGGCAAGACCATTACCGAGCTGCTATCTGAATACA
TCGCGCAGCTACCAGAGTAAATGAGCAAATGAATAAATGAGTAGATGAATTTTAGCGGCTAAAGGAGGCG
GCATGGAAAATCAAGAACAACCAGGCACCGACGCCGTGGAATGCCCCATGTGTGGAGGAACGGGCGGTTG
GCCAGGCGTAAGCGGCTGGGTTGTCTGCCGGCCCTGCAATGGCACTGGAACCCCCAAGCCCGAGGAATCG
GCGTGAGCGGTCGCAAACCATCCGGCCCGGTACAAATCGGCGCGGCGCTGGGTGATGACCTGGTGGAGAA
GTTGAAGGCCGCGCAGGCCGCCCAGCGGCAACGCATCGAGGCAGAAGCACGCCCCGGTGAATCGTGGCAA
GCGGCCGCTGATCGAATCCGCAAAGAATCCCGGCAACCGCCGGCAGCCGGTGCGCCGTCGATTAGGAAGC
CGCCCAAGGGCGACGAGCAACCAGATTTTTTCGTTCCGATGCTCTATGACGTGGGCACCCGCGATAGTCG
CAGCATCATGGACGTGGCCGTTTTCCGTCTGTCGAAGCGTGACCGACGAGCTGGCGAGGTGATCCGCTAC
GAGCTTCCAGACGGGCACGTAGAGGTTTCCGCAGGGCCGGCCGGCATGGCCAGTGTGTGGGATTACGACC
TGGTACTGATGGCGGTTTCCCATCTAACCGAATCCATGAACCGATACCGGGAAGGGAAGGGAGACAAGCC
CGGCCGCGTGTTCCGTCCACACGTTGCGGACGTACTCAAGTTCTGCCGGCGAGCCGATGGCGGAAAGCAG
AAAGACGACCTGGTAGAAACCTGCATTCGGTTAAACACCACGCACGTTGCCATGCAGCGTACGAAGAAGG
CCAAGAACGGCCGCCTGGTGACGGTATCCGAGGGTGAAGCCTTGATTAGCCGCTACAAGATCGTAAAGAG
CGAAACCGGGCGGCCGGAGTACATCGAGATCGAGCTAGCTGATTGGATGTACCGCGAGATCACAGAAGGC
AAGAACCCGGACGTGCTGACGGTTCACCCCGATTACTTTTTGATCGATCCCGGCATCGGCCGTTTTCTCT
ACCGCCTGGCACGCCGCGCCGCAGGCAAGGCAGAAGCCAGATGGTTGTTCAAGACGATCTACGAACGCAG
TGGCAGCGCCGGAGAGTTCAAGAAGTTCTGTTTCACCGTGCGCAAGCTGATCGGGTCAAATGACCTGCCG
GAGTACGATTTGAAGGAGGAGGCGGGGCAGGCTGGCCCGATCCTAGTCATGCGCTACCGCAACCTGATCG
AGGGCGAAGCATCCGCCGGTTCCTAATGTACGGAGCAGATGCTAGGGCAAATTGCCCTAGCAGGGGAAAA
AGGTCGAAAAGGTCTCTTTCCTGTGGATAGCACGTACATTGGGAACCCAAAGCCGTACATTGGGAACCGG
AACCCGTACATTGGGAACCCAAAGCCGTACATTGGGAACCGGTCACACATGTAAGTGACTGATATAAAAG
AGAAAAAAGGCGATTTTTCCGCCTAAAACTCTTTAAAACTTATTAAAACTCTTAAAACCCGCCTGGCCTG
TGCATAACTGTCTGGCCAGCGCACAGCCGAAGAGCTGCAAAAAGCGCCTACCCTTCGGTCGCTGCGCTCC
CTACGCCCCGCCGCTTCGCGTCGGCCTATCGCGGCCGCTGGCCGCTCAAAAATGGCTGGCCTACGGCCAG
GCAATCTACCAGGGCGCGGACAAGCCGCGCCGTCGCCACTCGACCGCCGGCGCCCACATCAAGGCACCCT
GCCTCGCGCGTTTCGGTGATGACGGTGAAAACCTCTGACACATGCAGCTCCCGGAGACGGTCACAGCTTG
TCTGTAAGCGGATGCCGGGAGCAGACAAGCCCGTCAGGGCGCGTCAGCGGGTGTTGGCGGGTGTCGGGGC
GCAGCCATGACCCAGTCACGTAGCGATAGCGGAGTGTATACTGGCTTAACTATGCGGCATCAGAGCAGAT
TGTACTGAGAGTGCACCATATGCGGTGTGAAATACCGCACAGATGCGTAAGGAGAAAATACCGCATCAGG
CGCTCTTCCGCTTCCTCGCTCACTGACTCGCTGCGCTCGGTCGTTCGGCTGCGGCGAGCGGTATCAGCTC
ACTCAAAGGCGGTAATACGGTTATCCACAGAATCAGGGGATAACGCAGGAAAGAACATGTGAGCAAAAGG
CCAGCAAAAGGCCAGGAACCGTAAAAAGGCCGCGTTGCTGGCGTTTTTCCATAGGCTCCGCCCCCCTGAC
GAGCATCACAAAAATCGACGCTCAAGTCAGAGGTGGCGAAACCCGACAGGACTATAAAGATACCAGGCGT
TTCCCCCTGGAAGCTCCCTCGTGCGCTCTCCTGTTCCGACCCTGCCGCTTACCGGATACCTGTCCGCCTT
TCTCCCTTCGGGAAGCGTGGCGCTTTCTCATAGCTCACGCTGTAGGTATCTCAGTTCGGTGTAGGTCGTT
CGCTCCAAGCTGGGCTGTGTGCACGAACCCCCCGTTCAGCCCGACCGCTGCGCCTTATCCGGTAACTATC
GTCTTGAGTCCAACCCGGTAAGACACGACTTATCGCCACTGGCAGCAGCCACTGGTAACAGGATTAGCAG
AGCGAGGTATGTAGGCGGTGCTACAGAGTTCTTGAAGTGGTGGCCTAACTACGGCTACACTAGAAGGACA
GTATTTGGTATCTGCGCTCTGCTGAAGCCAGTTACCTTCGGAAAAAGAGTTGGTAGCTCTTGATCCGGCA
AACAAACCACCGCTGGTAGCGGTGGTTTTTTTGTTTGCAAGCAGCAGATTACGCGCAGAAAAAAAGGATC
TCAAGAAGATCCTTTGATCTTTTCTACGGGGTCTGACGCTCAGTGGAACGAAAACTCACGTTAAGGGATT
TTGGTCATGCATGATATATCTCCCAATTTGTGTAGGGCTTATTATGCACGCTTAAAAATAATAAAAGCAG
ACTTGACCTGATAGTTTGGCTGTGAGCAATTATGTGCTTAGTGCATCTAACGCTTGAGTTAAGCCGCGCC
GCGAAGCGGCGTCGGCTTGAACGAATTTCTAGCTAGACATTATTTGCCGACTACCTTGGTGATCTCGCCT
TTCACGTAGTGGACAAATTCTTCCAACTGATCTGCGCGCGAGGCCAAGCGATCTTCTTCTTGTCCAAGAT
AAGCCTGTCTAGCTTCAAGTATGACGGGCTGATACTGGGCCGGCAGGCGCTCCATTGCCCAGTCGGCAGC
GACATCCTTCGGCGCGATTTTGCCGGTTACTGCGCTGTACCAAATGCGGGACAACGTAAGCACTACATTT
CGCTCATCGCCAGCCCAGTCGGGCGGCGAGTTCCATAGCGTTAAGGTTTCATTTAGCGCCTCAAATAGAT
CCTGTTCAGGAACCGGATCAAAGAGTTCCTCCGCCGCTGGACCTACCAAGGCAACGCTATGTTCTCTTGC
TTTTGTCAGCAAGATAGCCAGATCAATGTCGATCGTGGCTGGCTCGAAGATACCTGCAAGAATGTCATTG
CGCTGCCATTCTCCAAATTGCAGTTCGCGCTTAGCTGGATAACGCCACGGAATGATGTCGTCGTGCACAA
CAATGGTGACTTCTACAGCGCGGAGAATCTCGCTCTCTCCAGGGGAAGCCGAAGTTTCCAAAAGGTCGTT
GATCAAAGCTCGCCGCGTTGTTTCATCAAGCCTTACGGTCACCGTAACCAGCAAATCAATATCACTGTGT
GGCTTCAGGCCGCCATCCACTGCGGAGCCGTACAAATGTACGGCCAGCAACGTCGGTTCGAGATGGCGCT
CGATGACGCCAACTACCTCTGATAGTTGAGTCGATACTTCGGCGATCACCGCTTCCCCCATGATGTTTAA
CTTTGTTTTAGGGCGACTGCCCTGCTGCGTAACATCGTTGCTGCTCCATAACATCAAACATCGACCCACG
GCGTAACGCGCTTGCTGCTTGGATGCCCGAGGCATAGACTGTACCCCAAAAAAACAGTCATAACAAGCCA
TGAAAACCGCCACTGCGCCGTTACCACCGCTGCGTTCGGTCAAGGTTCTGGACCAGTTGCGTGAGCGCAT
ACGCTACTTGCATTACAGCTTACGAACCGAACAGGCTTATGTCCACTGGGTTCGTGCCCGAATTGATCAC
AGGCAGCAACGCTCTGTCATCGTTACAATCAACATGCTACCCTCCGCGAGATCATCCGTGTTTCAAACCC
GGCAGCTTAGTTGCCGTTCTTCCGAATAGCATCGGTAACATGAGCAAAGTCTGCCGCCTTACAACGGCTC
TCCCGCTGACGCCGTCCCGGACTGATGGGCTGCCTGTATCGAGTGGTGATTTTGTGCCGAGCTGCCGGTC
GGGGAGCTGTTGGCTGGCTGGTGGCAGGATATATTGTGGTGTAAACAAATTGACGCTTAGACAACTTAAT
AACACATTGCGGACGTTTTTAATGTACTGAATTAACGCCGAATTGCTCTAGCATTCGCCATTCAGGCTGC
GCAACTGTTGGGAAGGGCGATCGGTGCGGGCCTCTTCGCTATTACGCCAGCTGGCGAAAGGGGGATGTGC
TGCAAGGCGATTAAGTTGGGTAACGCCAGGGTTTTCCCAGTCACGACGTTGTAAAACGACGGCCAGTGCC
AAGCTAATTCGCTTCAAGACGTGCTCAAATCACTATTTCCACACCCCTATATTTCTATTGCACTCCCTTT
TAACTGTTTTTTATTACAAAAATGCCCTGGAAAATGCACTCCCTTTTTGTGTTTGTTTTTTTGTGAAACG
ATGTTGTCAGGTAATTTATTTGTCAGTCTACTATGGTGGCCCATTATATTAATAGCAACTGTCGGTCCAA
TAGACGACGTCGATTTTCTGCATTTGTTTAACCACGTGGATTTTATGACATTTTATATTAGTTAATTTGT
AAAACCTACCCAATTAAAGACCTCATATGTTCTAAAGACTAATACTTAATGATAACAATTTTCTTTTAGT
GAAGAAAGGGATAATTAGTAAATATGGAACAAGGGCAGAAGATTTATTAAAGCCGCGTAAGAGACAACAA
GTAGGTACGTGGAGTGTCTTAGGTGACTTACCCACATAACATAAAGTGACATTAACAAACATAGCTAATG
CTCCTATTTGAATAGTGCATATCAGCATACCTTATTACATATAGATAGGAGCAAACTCTAGCTAGATTGT
TGAGCAGATCTCGGTGACGGGCAGGACCGGACGGGGCGGTACCGGCAGGCTGAAGTCCAGCTGCCAGAAA
CCCACGTCATGCCAGTTCCCGTGCTTGAAGCCGGCCGCCCGCAGCATGCCGCGGGGGGCATATCCGAGCG
CCTCGTGCATGCGCACGCTCGGGTCGTTGGGCAGCCCGATGACAGCGACCACGCTCTTGAAGCCCTGTGC
CTCCAGGGACTTCAGCAGGTGGGTGTAGAGCGTGGAGCCCAGTCCCGTCCGCTGGTGGCGGGGGGAGACG
TACACGGTCGACTCGGCCGTCCAGTCGTAGGCGTTGCGTGCCTTCCAGGGGCCCGCGTAGGCGATGCCGG
CGACCTCGCCGTCCACCTCGGCGACGAGCCAGGGATAGCGCTCCCGCAGACGGACGAGGTCGTCCGTCCA
CTCCTGCGGTTCCTGCGGCTCGGTACGGAAGTTGACCGTGCTTGTCTCGATGTAGTGGTTGACGATGGTG
CAGACCGCCGGCATGTCCGCCTCGGTGGCACGGCGGATGTCGGCCGGGCGTCGTTCTGGGCTCATGGTAG
ATCCCCCGTTCGTAAATGGTGAAAATTTTCAGAAAATTGCTTTTGCTTTAAAAGAAATGATTTAAATTGC
TGCAATAGAAGTAGAATGCTTGATTGCTTGAGATTCGTTTGTTTTGTATATGTTGTGTTGAGAATTAATT
CTCGAGGTCCTCTCCAAATGAAATGAACTTCCTTATATAGAGGAAGGGTCTTGCGAAGGATAGTGGGATT
GTGCGTCATCCCTTACGTCAGTGGAGATATCACATCAATCCACTTGCTTTGAAGACGTGGTTGGAACGTC
TTCTTTTTCCACGATGCTCCTCGTGGGTGGGGGTCCATCTTTGGGACCACTGTCGGCAGAGGCATCTTCA
ACGATGGCCTTTCCTTTATCGCAATGATGGCATTTGTAGGAGCCACCTTCCTTTTCCACTATCTTCACAA
TAAAGTGACAGATAGCTGGGCAATGGAATCCGAGGAGGTTTCCGGATATTACCCTTTGTTGAAAAGTCTC
AATTGCCCTTTGGTCTTCTGAGACTGTATCTTTGATATTTTTGGAGTAGACAAGTGTGTCGTGCTCCACC
ATGTTATCACATCAATCCACTTGCTTTGAAGACGTGGTTGGAACGTCTTCTTTTTCCACGATGCTCCTCG
TGGGTGGGGGTCCATCTTTGGGACCACTGTCGGCAGAGGCATCTTCAACGATGGCCTTTCCTTTATCGCA
ATGATGGCATTTGTAGGAGCCACCTTCCTTTTCCACTATCTTCACAATAAAGTGACAGATAGCTGGGCAA
TGGAATCCGAGGAGGTTTCCGGATATTACCCTTTGTTGAAAAGTCTCAATTGCCCTTTGGTCTTCTGAGA
CTGTATCTTTGATATTTTTGGAGTAGACAAGTGTGTCGTGCTCCACCATGTTGACCTGCAGGCAT
Features (pLannotate 1.2.2; 31 found; start..end, strand, type, name):
     50..70      +  protein_bind   attB4: mutant version of attB; core recombination site for the Gateway® BP reaction BP Clonase™
     54..173     +  protein_bind   attR1: mutant version of attR; recombination site for the Gateway® LR reaction LR Clonase™
    214..519     -  CDS            ccdB: CcdB, a bacterial toxin that poisons DNA gyrase; ccdB; Plasmids containing the ccdB gene cannot be propagated in standard E. coli strains.
    524..682     -  CDS            ccdA (fragment): CCDA_ECO57 - Also known as H, letA. Experimental evidence at protein level: Swiss-Prot protein existence level 1. Antitoxin component of a type II toxin-antitoxin (TA) system which inhibits the post-segregational killing (PSK) of plasmid-free cells, also referred to as a plasmid addiction system. Binds to and blocks the activity of CcdB; will also remove bound CcdB protein from the CcdB-GyrA complex by forming a CcdA-CcdB complex, a process termed rejuvenation. Functions as a transcriptional corepressor for the ccdAB operon, repression also requires CcdB (By similarity). From Escherichia coli
    839..1519    -  CDS            CmR: chloramphenicol acetyltransferase confers resistance to chloramphenicol
   1520..1549    -  promoter       cat promoter (fragment): promoter of the E. coli cat gene encoding chloramphenicol acetyltransferase
   1573..1603    -  promoter       lac UV5 promoter: E. coli lac promoter with an "up" mutation
   1628..1751    -  protein_bind   attR3: mutant version of attR; recombination site for the Gateway® LR reaction LR Clonase™
   1755..1795    +  CDS            lacZα (fragment): LacZα fragment of β-galactosidase; lacZ fragment
   1804..1859    -  misc_feature   MCS: pUC18/19 multiple cloning site
   1890..1912    -  protein_bind   lac operator (fragment): The lac repressor binds to the lac operator to inhibit transcription in E. coli. This inhibition can be relieved by adding lactose or isopropyl-β-D-thiogalactopyranoside (IPTG). lac repressor encoded by lacI
   1916..1946    -  promoter       lac promoter: promoter for the E. coli lac operon
   1961..1982    -  protein_bind   CAP binding site: CAP binding activates transcription in the presence of cAMP. E. coli catabolite activator protein
   1995..2083    -  CDS            lacI (fragment): lac repressor; lacI; The lac repressor binds to the lac operator to inhibit transcription in E. coli. This inhibition can be relieved by adding lactose or isopropyl-β-D-thiogalactopyranoside (IPTG).
   2140..2164    +  misc_feature   RB T-DNA repeat: right border repeat from nopaline C58 T-DNA
   2534..2935    +  CDS            Y4CG_SINFN (fragment): Protein inferred from homology: Swiss-Prot protein existence level 3. From Sinorhizobium fredii (strain NBRC 101917 / NGR234).
   3495..4124    +  CDS            pVS1 StaA: stability protein from the Pseudomonas plasmid pVS1 (Heeb et al., 2000)
   4553..5626    +  CDS            pVS1 RepA: replication protein from the Pseudomonas plasmid pVS1 (Heeb et al., 2000)
   5692..5886    +  rep_origin     pVS1 oriV: origin of replication for the Pseudomonas plasmid pVS1 (Heeb et al., 2000)
   6089..6128    +  CDS            rop (fragment): Rop protein, which maintains plasmids at low copy number; rop
   6230..6370    +  misc_feature   bom: basis of mobility region from pBR322
   6556..7144    -  rep_origin     ori: high-copy-number ColE1/pMB1/pBR322/pUC origin of replication
   7390..8177    -  CDS            SmR (fragment): aminoglycoside adenylyltransferase (Murphy, 1985); aadA; confers resistance to spectinomycin and streptomycin
   8188..8244    -  CDS            GmR (fragment): gentamycin acetyltransferase; aacC1; confers resistance to gentamycin
   8420..8443    -  promoter       Pc promoter (fragment): intI1 (promoter lies within the coding sequence); class 1 integron promoter
   8702..8726    +  misc_feature   LB T-DNA repeat: left border repeat from nopaline C58 T-DNA
   8804..8958    -  CDS            lacZα (fragment): LacZα fragment of β-galactosidase; lacZ fragment
   9527..10075   -  CDS            bar: PAT_STRHY - Experimental evidence at protein level: Swiss-Prot protein existence level 1. Inactivates phosphinothricin (PPT) by transfer of an acetyl group from acetyl CoA. Can also acetylate demethylphosphinothricin but not PTT or glutamate. This enzyme is an effector of phosphinothricin tripeptide (PTT or bialaphos) resistance. From Streptomyces hygroscopicus. Introduced by genetic manipulation and expressed in glufosinate-tolerant maize by Dekalb Genetics.
  10150..10186   -  ncRNA          PK1-TEV CVMV: Accession: RF01102 - 5'-leader pseudoknot of TEV/CVMV
  10227..10898   -  promoter       CaMV 35S promoter (enhanced): cauliflower mosaic virus 35S promoter with a duplicated enhancer region
  10973..7       +  misc_feature   MCS (fragment) (across the origin): pUC18/19 multiple cloning site
