[The description below was written by a language model from this plasmid's Addgene catalogue record and pLannotate feature annotations shown in this document.]
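Description:
pTF101.1gw3 is a binary plant-transformation vector of about 11 kb, built on the pTF101.1 backbone and converted into a Gateway destination plasmid for Agrobacterium-mediated delivery. It carries two replication systems. A high-copy ColE1/pMB1-type origin with the pBR322 bom region supports propagation in E. coli, while the pVS1 oriV, RepA and StaA functions provide replication and stable maintenance in Agrobacterium. Bacterial selection for the backbone comes from an aadA gene conferring spectinomycin/streptomycin resistance.

Nopaline-type left and right border repeats delimit the T-DNA. Next to the left border sits the plant selectable marker, the bar gene encoding phosphinothricin acetyltransferase. It is driven by an enhanced CaMV 35S promoter with a duplicated enhancer and a tobacco etch virus 5′ leader that boosts translation, allowing selection of transformed tissue with bialaphos/Basta (glufosinate). Toward the right border is the Gateway cassette, in which a chloramphenicol resistance gene and the ccdB gyrase toxin gene, with an upstream lacUV5 promoter, are flanked by attR recombination sites. An LR reaction replaces this cassette with entry-clone inserts, and ccdB counterselects unrecombined plasmid, which is why the empty vector is kept in a ccdB-tolerant strain such as DB3.1 under chloramphenicol plus spectinomycin.

The record is inconsistent about the site identities. The purpose line cites attR1 and attR2, the backbone and insert fields say attR3 and attR4, and the automated annotation calls attR1 (overlapping an attB4 core) and attR3. No plant promoter for the recombined insert is annotated, so expression elements are presumably supplied by the three-entry multisite assembly. The associated publication concerns soybean transformation.
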