Addgene plasmid #172181: pTF101.1gw3
Purpose: A binary plasmid for gateway 3-Entry in pTF101.1 background (attR1 & attR2) containing double CaMV 35S promoter and TEV enhancer to drive bialophos resistance gene (bar) for plant transformation.
Depositing lab: Kan Wang. Depositing organization: Iowa State University. Publication: Improved cotyledonary node method using an alternative explant derived from mature seed for efficient Agrobacterium-mediated soybean transformation. Paz MM, Martinez JC, Kalvig AB, Fonger TM, Wang K. Plant Cell Rep. 2006 Mar;25(3):206-13. doi: 10.1007/s00299-005-0048-7. Epub 2005 Oct 25. PubMed 16249869.
Backbone
  Vector backbone: pTF101.1
  Backbone manufacturer: Kan Wang
  Backbone size w/o insert (bp): 9189
  Total vector size (bp): 10979
  Modifications to backbone: attR3-CmR-ccdB-attR4 cassette was inserted for Gateway cloning.
  Vector type: Plant Expression
  Selectable markers: Basta
Growth in bacteria
  Bacterial resistance: Chloramphenicol and Spectinomycin, 25 & 50 μg/mL
  Growth temperature: 37°C
  Growth strain: DB3.1
  Copy number: High Copy
Gene/Insert
  Gene/Insert name: attR3-CmR-ccdB-attR4
  Species: Synthetic
  Insert size (bp): 1704
  Promoter: lacUV5 promoter
  Cloning method: Unknown
  Sequencing primers: 5′ cggataacaatttcacacag; 3′ caggaaacagctatgaccat
Terms and licenses: Academic/Nonprofit Terms; Industry Terms: Not Available to Industry
Depositor comments: Please note that there are minor differences between the Addgene verified sequence and the depositor's reference sequence. These differences do not affect plasmid function.
How to cite: pTF101.1gw3 was a gift from Kan Wang (Addgene plasmid # 172181 ; http://n2t.net/addgene:172181 ; RRID:Addgene_172181)
